>Addgene plasmid #231313 | pQGG001 | addgene full sequence | sequence record 489465 | Addgene NGS Result
CTAAATTGTAAGCGTTAATATTTTGTTAAAATTCGCGTTAAATTTTTGTTAAATCAGCTCATTTTTTAAC
CAATAGGCCGAAATCGGCAAAATCCCTTATAAATCAAAAGAATAGACCGAGATAGGGTTGAGTGGCCGCT
ACAGGGCGCTCCCATTCGCCATTCAGGCTGCGCAACTGTTGGGAAGGGCGTTTCGGTGCGGGCCTCTTCG
CTATTACGCCAGCTGGCGAAAGGGGGATGTGCTGCAAGGCGATTAAGTTGGGTAACGCCAGGGTTTTCCC
AGTCACGACGTTGTAAAACGACGGCCAGTGAGCGCGACGTAATACGACTCACTATAGGGCGAATTGAGTG
AAGGCCGTCAAGGCCTAGGCGCGCCATGAGCTCCACTCTGTGCGTCTCATTACTGACCATTCCAAGGTAG
GGATAACAGGGTAATTTGGAACCGTAGTCCAGATGAGACGCACGAAGTGGGTACCTCTTAATTAACTGGC
CTCATGGGCCTTCACTTCACTGCCCGCTTTCCAGTCGGGAAACCTGTCGTGCCAGCTGCATTAACATGGT
CATAGCTGTTTCCTTGCGTATTGGGCGCTCTCCGCTTCCTCGCTCACTGACTCGCTGCGCTCGGTCGTTC
GGGTAAAGCCTGGGGTGCCTAATGAGCAAAAGGCCAGCAAAAGGCCAGGAACCGTAAAAAGGCCGCGTTG
CTGGCGTTTTTCCATAGGCTCCGCCCCCCTGACGAGCATCACAAAAATCGACGCTCAAGTCAGAGGTGGC
GAAACCCGACAGGACTATAAAGATACCAGGCGTTTCCCCCTGGAAGCTCCCTCGTGCGCTCTCCTGTTCC
GACCCTGCCGCTTACCGGATACCTGTCCGCCTTTCTCCCTTCGGGAAGCGTGGCGCTTTCTCATAGCTCA
CGCTGTAGGTATCTCAGTTCGGTGTAGGTCGTTCGCTCCAAGCTGGGCTGTGTGCACGAACCCCCCGTTC
AGCCCGACCGCTGCGCCTTATCCGGTAACTATCGTCTTGAGTCCAACCCGGTAAGACACGACTTATCGCC
ACTGGCAGCAGCCACTGGTAACAGGATTAGCAGAGCGAGGTATGTAGGCGGTGCTACAGAGTTCTTGAAG
TGGTGGCCTAACTACGGCTACACTAGAAGAACAGTATTTGGTATCTGCGCTCTGCTGAAGCCAGTTACCT
TCGGAAAAAGAGTTGGTAGCTCTTGATCCGGCAAACAAACCACCGCTGGTAGCGGTGGTTTTTTTGTTTG
CAAGCAGCAGATTACGCGCAGAAAAAAAGGATCTCAAGAAGATCCTTTGATCTTTTCTACGGGGTCTGAC
GCTCAGTGGAACGAAAACTCACGTTAAGGGATTTTGGTCATGAGATTATCAAAAAGGATCTTCACCTAGA
TCCTTTTAAATTAAAAATGAAGTTTTAAATCAATCTAAAGTATATATGAGTAAACTTGGTCTGACAGTTA
TTATTTACCCACCACTTTGGTAATTTCGCCTTTCACGTAATGCACAAATTCTTCCAGCTGATCCGCACGG
CTGGCCAGACGATCTTCTTCCTGGCCCAGATACGCCTGACGCGCTTCCAGAATCACCGGCTGATACTGCG
CCGGCAGACGTTCCATGGCCCAATCCGCCGCCACATCTTTCGGCGCAATTTTGCCGGTCACCGCGCTATA
CCAAATACGGCTCAGGGTCAGCACCACGTTGCGTTCATCACCCGCCCAATCCGGCGGGCTGTTCCACAGG
GTCAGGGTTTCGTTCAGCGCTTCAAACAGGTCCTGTTCCGGCACCGGATCAAACAGTTCTTCCGCTGCCG
GACCAACCAGCGCCACGCTATGTTCACGCGCTTTGGTCAGCAGAATGGCCAGATCGATATCAATGGTCGC
CGGTTCAAAAATGCCGGCCAGAATATCGTTACGCTGCCATTCGCCAAACTGCAGCTCACGTTTCGCCGGA
TAACGCCACGGAATAATGTCATCATGCACCACGATGGTCACTTCCACCGCACGCAGAATTTCGCTTTCAC
CCGGGCTCGCGCTGGTTTCCAGCAGATCGTTAATCAGCGCACGACGGGTGGTTTCATCCAGACGCACGGT
CACGGTCACCAGCAGATCAATATCGCTATGCGGTTTCAGGCCGCCATCCACCGCGCTGCCATACAGATGC
ACGGCCAGCAGGGTCGGTTCCAGATGACGTTCAATCACGCCCACCACTTCAGACAGCTGGGTGCTCACTT
CCGCAATCACCGCTTCACGCATAATGTTCAGTTTGGTTTTCGGACGGCTGCCCTGCTGGGTCACATCGTT
GCTGCTCCACAGCATCAGGCAACGGCCCACCGCATAACGCGCCTGCTGTTTGCTCGCACGCGGCATGCTC
TGCACGCCAAAAAAGCAATCATAGCACGCCATAAACACCGCCACCGCACCATTACCGCCGCTACGTTCGG
TCAGGGTACGGCTCCAATTACGGCTACGCATACTCTTCCTTTTTCAATATTATTGAAGCATTTATCAGGG
TTATTGTCTCATGAGCGGATACATATTTGAATGTATTTAGAAAAATAAACAAATAGGGGTTCCGCGCACA
TTTCCCCGAAAAGTGCCAC
Features (pLannotate 1.2.2; 9 found; start..end, strand, type, name):
      3..134     -  rep_origin     M13 ori (fragment): M13 bacteriophage origin of replication; arrow indicates direction of (+) strand synthesis
    155..311     -  CDS            lacZα (fragment): LacZα fragment of β-galactosidase; lacZ fragment
    320..338     +  promoter       T7 promoter: promoter for bacteriophage T7 RNA polymerase
    507..554     -  CDS            lacI (fragment): lac repressor; lacI; The lac repressor binds to the lac operator to inhibit transcription in E. coli. This inhibition can be relieved by adding lactose or isopropyl-β-D-thiogalactopyranoside (IPTG).
    591..631     -  rep_origin     RSF ori (fragment): Plasmids containing the RSF 1030 origin of replication can be propagated in E. coli cells that contain additional plasmids with compatible origins.
    709..1297    -  rep_origin     ori: high-copy-number ColE1/pMB1/pBR322/pUC origin of replication
   1474..2262    -  CDS            aadA: S3AD_ECOLX - Experimental evidence at protein level: Swiss-Prot protein existence level 1. Mediates bacterial resistance to the antibiotics streptomycin and spectinomycin. From Escherichia coli.
   2269..2325    -  CDS            aacC1 (fragment): AACC1_PSEAI - Experimental evidence at protein level: Swiss-Prot protein existence level 1. Responsible for gentamicin resistance and has a limited substrate range. From Pseudomonas aeruginosa.
   2482..2586    -  promoter       AmpR promoter: bla
