[The description below was written by a language model from this plasmid's Addgene catalogue record and pLannotate feature annotations shown in this document.]
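Description:
pQGG001 is a small (about 2.6 kb) Golden Gate part plasmid from the BEVA2.0 (Bacterial Expression Vector Archive) modular vector-assembly system, built on the pOGG012 backbone. It is a storage and donor plasmid rather than a finished expression vector. It holds a synthetic "Position 4" module that is released and combined with modules from other positions to assemble custom bacterial vectors. The plasmid is maintained in E. coli at high copy number through a ColE1/pUC-type origin. Selection is with spectinomycin, conferred by a full-length aadA gene encoding an aminoglycoside adenylyltransferase active against streptomycin and spectinomycin.

According to the record, the module is an I-SceI recognition/cut site. I-SceI is a homing endonuclease with a long, rare target sequence. Placing its site in an assembled vector generally allows that vector to be cleaved specifically when the enzyme is supplied, which is commonly exploited for plasmid curing or for counter-selection in allelic exchange. The record itself does not spell out the intended application.

The automated annotation does not mark the I-SceI site or the Type IIS restriction sites used for Golden Gate assembly, so their exact positions cannot be read from the feature table. The remaining annotations are mostly short fragments: partial M13 and RSF origins, pieces of lacZα, lacI and aacC1, a T7 promoter and an AmpR (bla) promoter. The AmpR promoter lies upstream of aadA in the same orientation and may drive the resistance gene. The other fragments are most likely backbone remnants or chance partial matches rather than functional elements.
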