Addgene plasmid #231313: pQGG001
Purpose: Vector part for BEVA; BEVA2.0 Position 4 I-SceI recognition/cut site, SpR.
Depositing lab: Barney Geddes. Depositing organization: North Dakota State University. Publication: BEVA2.0: modular assembly of golden gate-compatible vectors with expanded utility for genetic engineering. Geddes BA, Williamson R, Schumacher J, Ardi A, Levin G, Cervenka E, Huang R, diCenzo G. Can J Microbiol. 2025 Jan 1;71:1-13. doi: 10.1139/cjm-2024-0246. PubMed 39919271.
Backbone
  Vector backbone: pOGG012
  Vector type: Bacterial Expression
Growth in bacteria
  Bacterial resistance: Spectinomycin, 50 μg/mL
  Growth temperature: 37°C
  Growth strain: DH5alpha
  Copy number: High Copy
Gene/Insert
  Gene/Insert name: BEVA2.0 Position 4 I-SceI recognition/cut site, SpR.
  Species: Synthetic
  Cloning method: Golden Gate
Terms and licenses: Academic/Nonprofit Terms; Industry Terms: Not Available to Industry
How to cite: pQGG001 was a gift from Barney Geddes (Addgene plasmid # 231313 ; http://n2t.net/addgene:231313 ; RRID:Addgene_231313)
